Addgene plasmid #170220: LV_EF1a_CDK1(T14A,Y15F)-P2A-Hygro_Barcode
Purpose: Barcoded lentiviral vector to express CDK1 (T14A, Y15F) in mammalian cells under control of EF1a promoter. Barcoded for transcript detection in single cell RNA-seq
Depositing lab: Prashant Mali. Depositing organization: University of California, San Diego (UCSD). Publication: Charting oncogenicity of genes and variants across lineages via multiplexed screens in teratomas. Parekh U, McDonald D, Dailamy A, Wu Y, Cordes T, Zhang K, Tipps A, Metallo C, Mali P. iScience. 2021 Sep 20;24(10):103149. doi: 10.1016/j.isci.2021.103149. eCollection 2021 Oct 22. PubMed 34646987.
Backbone
  Vector backbone: Unknown
  Backbone size w/o insert (bp): 9514
  Vector type: Lentiviral
  Selectable markers: Hygromycin
Growth in bacteria
  Bacterial resistance: Ampicillin, 100 μg/mL
  Growth temperature: 37°C
  Growth strain: NEB Stable
  Copy number: High Copy
Gene/Insert
  Gene/Insert name: CDK1
  Species: H. sapiens (human)
  Insert size (bp): 891
  Mutation: T14A, Y15F
  Entrez Gene: CDK1 (a.k.a. CDC2, CDC28A, P34CDC2)
  Promoter: EF1a
  Cloning method: Gibson Cloning
  Sequencing primers: 5′ 5'-ttctcaagcctcagacagtgg-3'
Resource information
  A portion of this plasmid was derived from a plasmid made by: Addgene #39872
Terms and licenses: Academic/Nonprofit Terms; Industry Terms: Not Available to Industry
How to cite: LV_EF1a_CDK1(T14A,Y15F)-P2A-Hygro_Barcode was a gift from Prashant Mali (Addgene plasmid # 170220 ; http://n2t.net/addgene:170220 ; RRID:Addgene_170220)
