[The description below was written by a language model from this plasmid's Addgene catalogue record and pLannotate feature annotations shown in this document.]
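Description:
LV_EF1a_CDK1(T14A,Y15F)-P2A-Hygro_Barcode is a lentiviral transfer plasmid of about 10.4 kb for stable expression of a mutant human CDK1 in mammalian cells; the record lists the parental backbone as unknown. In bacteria it is maintained through a high-copy ColE1/pUC-type origin with ampicillin resistance (AmpR), and an f1 origin is also present. The viral genome is arranged in the style of a Tat-independent vector. A CMV enhancer/promoter drives a truncated HIV-1 5' LTR, followed by the Ψ packaging signal with a gag fragment, the Rev response element for Rev-dependent nuclear export, and the cPPT/CTS. The downstream LTR is annotated as truncated and is preceded by a loxP site, with a bGH polyadenylation signal beyond it. Outside the LTR-flanked region sits an SV40 promoter/EM7-driven BleoR (Zeocin resistance) cassette with an SV40 poly(A) signal, which would not be packaged into virus.

The payload is a single EF-1α promoter-driven transcript encoding the 891 bp CDK1 open reading frame carrying T14A and Y15F substitutions. According to the construct name, it is joined through a P2A self-cleaving peptide to the hygromycin phosphotransferase gene (hph), although the P2A is not separately annotated in the feature table. This lets transduced cells be selected with hygromycin while producing both proteins from one mRNA. T14 and Y15 are the inhibitory phosphorylation sites of CDK1, so these changes are generally regarded as rendering the kinase refractory to that inhibition. The record also describes a barcode that allows the transcript to be detected in single-cell RNA-seq; its position is not annotated. The associated publication concerns multiplexed screens of oncogenic genes and variants in teratomas, consistent with use as one member of a pooled, barcoded overexpression library.
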