Features (pLannotate 1.2.2; 33 found; start..end, strand, type, name):
     31..83      -  misc_feature   bom (fragment): basis of mobility region from pBR322
    238..617     +  enhancer       CMV enhancer: human cytomegalovirus immediate early enhancer
    618..817     +  promoter       CMV promoter: human cytomegalovirus (CMV) immediate early promoter
    835..1015    +  LTR            5' LTR (truncated): truncated 5' long terminal repeat (LTR) from HIV-1
   1062..1187    +  misc_feature   HIV-1 Ψ: packaging signal of human immunodeficiency virus type 1
   1171..1534    +  CDS            HIV-1 gag (fragment): gag protein from human immunodeficiency virus 1; gag
   1680..1913    +  misc_feature   RRE: The Rev response element (RRE) of HIV-1 allows for Rev-dependent mRNA export from the nucleus to the cytoplasm.
   2290..2390    +  CDS            Rev (fragment): human immunodeficiency virus 1 (HIV-1) Rev protein; rev; enhances nuclear export of unspliced and incompletely spliced viral mRNAs
   2440..2557    +  misc_feature   cPPT/CTS: central polypurine tract and central termination sequence of HIV-1
   2620..2686    +  CDS            small t antigen (fragment): SV40 (simian virus 40) small t antigen
   2693..3871    +  promoter       EF-1α promoter: strong constitutive promoter for human elongation factor EF-1α
   3888..3906    +  promoter       T7 promoter: promoter for bacteriophage T7 RNA polymerase
   3926..3962    -  misc_feature   MCS (fragment): pBluescript multiple cloning site
   3970..4860    +  CDS            CDK1: CDK1_HUMAN - Also known as CDC2, CDC28A, CDKN1, P34CDC2. Experimental evidence at protein level: Swiss-Prot protein existence level 1. (Microbial infection) Acts as a receptor for hepatitis C virus (HCV) in hepatocytes and facilitates its cell entry. From Homo sapiens (Human).
   4927..5949    +  CDS            hph: KHYB_ECOLX - Experimental evidence at protein level: Swiss-Prot protein existence level 1. The aminoglycoside phosphotransferases achieve inactivation of their antibiotic substrates by phosphorylation. Only phosphorylates hygromycin and closely related compounds such as demethyl analogs and destomycin. From Escherichia coli.
   6033..6146    +  CDS            nef (fragment): NEF_HV1LA - Experimental evidence at protein level: Swiss-Prot protein existence level 1. Extracellular Nef protein targets CD4(+) T-lymphocytes for apoptosis by interacting with CXCR4 surface receptors. From Human immunodeficiency virus type 1 group M subtype B (isolate Lai) (HIV-1).
   6144..6177    +  protein_bind   loxP: Cre-mediated recombination occurs in the 8-bp core sequence (GCATACAT). Cre recombinase
   6202..6382    +  LTR            5' LTR (truncated): truncated 5' long terminal repeat (LTR) from HIV-1
   6414..6638    +  polyA_signal   bGH poly(A) signal: bovine growth hormone polyadenylation signal
   6642..6663    +  promoter       SV40 promoter (fragment): SV40 enhancer and early promoter
   6684..7112    +  rep_origin     f1 ori (sequence partly withheld): f1 bacteriophage origin of replication; arrow indicates direction of (+) strand synthesis
   7126..7455    +  promoter       SV40 promoter: SV40 enhancer and early promoter
   7503..7550    +  promoter       EM7 promoter: synthetic bacterial promoter&nbsp
   7569..7943    +  CDS            BleoR: antibiotic-binding protein; Sh ble from Streptoalloteichus hindustanus; confers resistance to bleomycin, phleomycin, and Zeocin™
   7953..8078    +  CDS            ble (fragment): BLE_KLEPN - Experimental evidence at protein level: Swiss-Prot protein existence level 1. Binding protein with a strong affinity to the bleomycin family of antibiotics. Binds to CL990; an antimitotic-antibiotic compound. From Klebsiella pneumoniae.
   8073..8194    +  polyA_signal   SV40 poly(A) signal: SV40 polyadenylation signal
   8267..8283    -  protein_bind   lac operator: The lac repressor binds to the lac operator to inhibit transcription in E. coli. This inhibition can be relieved by adding lactose or isopropyl-β-D-thiogalactopyranoside (IPTG). lac repressor encoded by lacI
   8291..8321    -  promoter       lac promoter: promoter for the E. coli lac operon
   8336..8357    -  protein_bind   CAP binding site: CAP binding activates transcription in the presence of cAMP. E. coli catabolite activator protein
   8370..8462    -  CDS            lacI (fragment): lac repressor; lacI; The lac repressor binds to the lac operator to inhibit transcription in E. coli. This inhibition can be relieved by adding lactose or isopropyl-β-D-thiogalactopyranoside (IPTG).
   8645..9233    -  rep_origin     ori: high-copy-number ColE1/pMB1/pBR322/pUC origin of replication
   9404..10264   -  CDS            AmpR: β-lactamase; bla; confers resistance to ampicillin, carbenicillin, and related antibiotics
  10265..10369   -  promoter       AmpR promoter: bla
>Addgene plasmid #170220 | LV_EF1a_CDK1(T14A,Y15F)-P2A-Hygro_Barcode | addgene full sequence | sequence record 334386 | Addgene NGS Result
GTCGACGGATCGGGAGATCTCCCGATCCCCTATGGTGCACTCTCAGTACAATCTGCTCTGATGCCGCATA
GTTAAGCCAGTATCTGCTCCCTGCTTGTGTGTTGGAGGTCGCTGAGTAGTGCGCGAGCAAAATTTAAGCT
ACAACAAGGCAAGGCTTGACCGACAATTGCATGAAGAATCTGCTTAGGGTTAGGCGTTTTGCGCTGCTTC
GCGATGTACGGGCCAGATATACGCGTTGACATTGATTATTGACTAGTTATTAATAGTAATCAATTACGGG
GTCATTAGTTCATAGCCCATATATGGAGTTCCGCGTTACATAACTTACGGTAAATGGCCCGCCTGGCTGA
CCGCCCAACGACCCCCGCCCATTGACGTCAATAATGACGTATGTTCCCATAGTAACGCCAATAGGGACTT
TCCATTGACGTCAATGGGTGGAGTATTTACGGTAAACTGCCCACTTGGCAGTACATCAAGTGTATCATAT
GCCAAGTACGCCCCCTATTGACGTCAATGACGGTAAATGGCCCGCCTGGCATTATGCCCAGTACATGACC
TTATGGGACTTTCCTACTTGGCAGTACATCTACGTATTAGTCATCGCTATTACCATGGTGATGCGGTTTT
GGCAGTACATCAATGGGCGTGGATAGCGGTTTGACTCACGGGGATTTCCAAGTCTCCACCCCATTGACGT
CAATGGGAGTTTGTTTTGGCACCAAAATCAACGGGACTTTCCAAAATGTCGTAACAACTCCGCCCCATTG
ACGCAAATGGGCGGTAGGCGTGTACGGTGGGAGGTCTATATAAGCAGCGCGTTTTGCCTGTACTGGGTCT
CTCTGGTTAGACCAGATCTGAGCCTGGGAGCTCTCTGGCTAACTAGGGAACCCACTGCTTAAGCCTCAAT
AAAGCTTGCCTTGAGTGCTTCAAGTAGTGTGTGCCCGTCTGTTGTGTGACTCTGGTAACTAGAGATCCCT
CAGACCCTTTTAGTCAGTGTGGAAAATCTCTAGCAGTGGCGCCCGAACAGGGACTTGAAAGCGAAAGGGA
AACCAGAGGAGCTCTCTCGACGCAGGACTCGGCTTGCTGAAGCGCGCACGGCAAGAGGCGAGGGGCGGCG
ACTGGTGAGTACGCCAAAAATTTTGACTAGCGGAGGCTAGAAGGAGAGAGATGGGTGCGAGAGCGTCAGT
ATTAAGCGGGGGAGAATTAGATCGCGATGGGAAAAAATTCGGTTAAGGCCAGGGGGAAAGAAAAAATATA
AATTAAAACATATAGTATGGGCAAGCAGGGAGCTAGAACGATTCGCAGTTAATCCTGGCCTGTTAGAAAC
ATCAGAAGGCTGTAGACAAATACTGGGACAGCTACAACCATCCCTTCAGACAGGATCAGAAGAACTTAGA
TCATTATATAATACAGTAGCAACCCTCTATTGTGTGCATCAAAGGATAGAGATAAAAGACACCAAGGAAG
CTTTAGACAAGATAGAGGAAGAGCAAAACAAAAGTAAGACCACCGCACAGCAAGCGGCCGCTGATCTTCA
GACCTGGAGGAGGAGATATGAGGGACAATTGGAGAAGTGAATTATATAAATATAAAGTAGTAAAAATTGA
ACCATTAGGAGTAGCACCCACCAAGGCAAAGAGAAGAGTGGTGCAGAGAGAAAAAAGAGCAGTGGGAATA
GGAGCTTTGTTCCTTGGGTTCTTGGGAGCAGCAGGAAGCACTATGGGCGCAGCGTCAATGACGCTGACGG
TACAGGCCAGACAATTATTGTCTGGTATAGTGCAGCAGCAGAACAATTTGCTGAGGGCTATTGAGGCGCA
ACAGCATCTGTTGCAACTCACAGTCTGGGGCATCAAGCAGCTCCAGGCAAGAATCCTGGCTGTGGAAAGA
TACCTAAAGGATCAACAGCTCCTGGGGATTTGGGGTTGCTCTGGAAAACTCATTTGCACCACTGCTGTGC
CTTGGAATGCTAGTTGGAGTAATAAATCTCTGGAACAGATTTGGAATCACACGACCTGGATGGAGTGGGA
CAGAGAAATTAACAATTACACAAGCTTAATACACTCCTTAATTGAAGAATCGCAAAACCAGCAAGAAAAG
AATGAACAAGAATTATTGGAATTAGATAAATGGGCAAGTTTGTGGAATTGGTTTAACATAACAAATTGGC
TGTGGTATATAAAATTATTCATAATGATAGTAGGAGGCTTGGTAGGTTTAAGAATAGTTTTTGCTGTACT
TTCTATAGTGAATAGAGTTAGGCAGGGATATTCACCATTATCGTTTCAGACCCACCTCCCAACCCCGAGG
GGACCCGACAGGCCCGAAGGAATAGAAGAAGAAGGTGGAGAGAGAGACAGAGACAGATCCATTCGATTAG
TGAACGGATCGGCACTGCGTGCGCCAATTCTGCAGACAAATGGCAGTATTCATCCACAATTTTAAAAGAA
AAGGGGGGATTGGGGGGTACAGTGCAGGGGAAAGAATAGTAGACATAATAGCAACAGACATACAAACTAA
AGAATTACAAAAACAAATTACAAAAATTCAAAATTTTCGGGTTTATTACAGGGACAGCAGAGATCCAGTT
TGGTTAATTAATCGATAAGCTTTGCAAAGATGGATAAAGTTTTAAACAGAGAGGAATCTTTGCAGCTAAT
GGACCTTCTAGGTCTTGAAAGGAGTGGGAATTGGCTCCGGTGCCCGTCAGTGGGCAGAGCGCACATCGCC
CACAGTCCCCGAGAAGTTGGGGGGAGGGGTCGGCAATTGAACCGGTGCCTAGAGAAGGTGGCGCGGGGTA
AACTGGGAAAGTGATGTCGTGTACTGGCTCCGCCTTTTTCCCGAGGGTGGGGGAGAACCGTATATAAGTG
CAGTAGTCGCCGTGAACGTTCTTTTTCGCAACGGGTTTGCCGCCAGAACACAGGTAAGTGCCGTGTGTGG
TTCCCGCGGGCCTGGCCTCTTTACGGGTTATGGCCCTTGCGTGCCTTGAATTACTTCCACCTGGCTGCAG
TACGTGATTCTTGATCCCGAGCTTCGGGTTGGAAGTGGGTGGGAGAGTTCGAGGCCTTGCGCTTAAGGAG
CCCCTTCGCCTCGTGCTTGAGTTGAGGCCTGGCCTGGGCGCTGGGGCCGCCGCGTGCGAATCTGGTGGCA
CCTTCGCGCCTGTCTCGCTGCTTTCGATAAGTCTCTAGCCATTTAAAATTTTTGATGACCTGCTGCGACG
CTTTTTTTCTGGCAAGATAGTCTTGTAAATGCGGGCCAAGATCTGCACACTGGTATTTCGGTTTTTGGGG
CCGCGGGCGGCGACGGGGCCCGTGCGTCCCAGCGCACATGTTCGGCGAGGCGGGGCCTGCGAGCGCGGCC
ACCGAGAATCGGACGGGGGTAGTCTCAAGCTGGCCGGCCTGCTCTGGTGCCTGGCCTCGCGCCGCCGTGT
ATCGCCCCGCCCTGGGCGGCAAGGCTGGCCCGGTCGGCACCAGTTGCGTGAGCGGAAAGATGGCCGCTTC
CCGGCCCTGCTGCAGGGAGCTCAAAATGGAGGACGCGGCGCTCGGGAGAGCGGGCGGGTGAGTCACCCAC
ACAAAGGAAAAGGGCCTTTCCGTCCTCAGCCGTCGCTTCATGTGACTCCACGGAGTACCGGGCGCCGTCC
AGGCACCTCGATTAGTTCTCGAGCTTTTGGAGTACGTCGTCTTTAGGTTGGGGGGAGGGGTTTTATGCGA
TGGAGTTTCCCCACACTGAGTGGGTGGAGACTGAAGTTAGGCCAGCTTGGCACTTGATGTAATTCTCCTT
GGAATTTGCCCTTTTTGAGTTTGGATCTTGGTTCATTCTCAAGCCTCAGACAGTGGTTCAAAGTTTTTTT
CTTCCATTTCAGGTGTCGTGAGGAATTAGCTTGGTACTAATACGACTCACTATAGGGAGACCCAAGCTGG
CTAGGTAAGCTTGATATCGAATTCCTGCAGCCCGGGGGATCCCGCCACCATGGAAGATTATACCAAAATA
GAGAAAATTGGAGAAGGTGCCTTTGGAGTTGTGTATAAGGGTAGACACAAAACTACAGGTCAAGTGGTAG
CCATGAAAAAAATCAGACTAGAAAGTGAAGAGGAAGGGGTTCCTAGTACTGCAATTCGGGAAATTTCTCT
ATTAAAGGAACTTCGTCATCCAAATATAGTCAGTCTTCAGGATGTGCTTATGCAGGATTCCAGGTTATAT
CTCATCTTTGAGTTTCTTTCCATGGATCTGAAGAAATACTTGGATTCTATCCCTCCTGGTCAGTACATGG
ATTCTTCACTTGTTAAGAGTTATTTATACCAAATCCTACAGGGGATTGTGTTTTGTCACTCTAGAAGAGT
TCTTCACAGAGACTTAAAACCTCAAAATCTCTTGATTGATGACAAAGGAACAATTAAACTGGCTGATTTT
GGCCTTGCCAGAGCTTTTGGAATACCTATCAGAGTATATACACATGAGGTAGTAACACTCTGGTACAGAT
CTCCAGAAGTATTGCTGGGGTCAGCTCGTTACTCAACTCCAGTTGACATTTGGAGTATAGGCACCATATT
TGCTGAACTAGCAACTAAGAAACCACTTTTCCATGGGGATTCAGAAATTGATCAACTCTTCAGGATTTTC
AGAGCTTTGGGCACTCCCAATAATGAAGTGTGGCCAGAAGTGGAATCTTTACAGGACTATAAGAATACAT
TTCCCAAATGGAAACCAGGAAGCCTAGCATCCCATGTCAAAAACTTGGATGAAAATGGCTTGGATTTGCT
CTCGAAAATGTTAATCTATGATCCAGCCAAACGAATTTCTGGCAAAATGGCACTGAATCATCCATATTTT
AATGATTTGGACAATCAGATTAAGAAGATGGGATCCGGCGCAACAAACTTCTCTCTGCTGAAACAAGCCG
GAGATGTCGAAGAGAATCCTGGACCGATGAAAAAGCCTGAACTCACCGCGACGTCTGTCGAGAAGTTTCT
GATCGAAAAGTTCGACAGCGTCTCCGACCTGATGCAGCTCTCGGAGGGCGAAGAATCTCGTGCTTTCAGC
TTCGATGTAGGAGGGCGTGGATATGTCCTGCGGGTAAATAGCTGCGCCGATGGTTTCTACAAAGATCGTT
ATGTTTATCGGCACTTTGCATCGGCCGCGCTCCCGATTCCGGAAGTGCTTGACATTGGGGAATTCAGCGA
GAGCCTGACCTATTGCATCTCCCGCCGTGCACAGGGTGTCACGTTGCAAGACCTGCCTGAAACCGAACTG
CCCGCTGTTCTGCAGCCGGTCGCGGAGGCCATGGATGCGATCGCTGCGGCCGATCTTAGCCAGACGAGCG
GGTTCGGCCCATTCGGACCGCAAGGAATCGGTCAATACACTACATGGCGTGATTTCATATGCGCGATTGC
TGATCCCCATGTGTATCACTGGCAAACTGTGATGGACGACACCGTCAGTGCGTCCGTCGCGCAGGCTCTC
GATGAGCTGATGCTTTGGGCCGAGGACTGCCCCGAAGTCCGGCACCTCGTGCACGCGGATTTCGGCTCCA
ACAATGTCCTGACGGACAATGGCCGCATAACAGCGGTCATTGACTGGAGCGAGGCGATGTTCGGGGATTC
CCAATACGAGGTCGCCAACATCTTCTTCTGGAGGCCGTGGTTGGCTTGTATGGAGCAGCAGACGCGCTAC
TTCGAGCGGAGGCATCCGGAGCTTGCAGGATCGCCGCGGCTCCGGGCGTATATGCTCCGCATTGGTCTTG
ACCAACTCTATCAGAGCTTGGTTGACGGCAATTTCGATGATGCAGCTTGGGCGCAGGGTCGATGCGACGC
AATCGTCCGATCCGGAGCCGGGACTGTCGGGCGTACACAAATCGCCCGCAGAAGCGCGGCCGTCTGGACC
GATGGCTGTGTAGAAGTACTCGCCGATAGTGGAAACCGACGCCCCAGCACTCGTCCGAGGGCAAAGGAAT
AAGTTAGAACTATTTCCTGGCTGTTACGCGTTTATTATGTACTTTTTAGCCTACTGACGGGCTTGTTAAA
CAGTGAACCGCCCGCCCCACGACCCGCAGCGCCCGACCGAAAGGAGCGCACGACCCCATGCATCGAACAA
AAGAAAAGGGGGGACTGGAAGGGCTAATTCACTCCCAACGAAGACAAGATATCATAACTTCGTATAGCAT
ACATTATACGAAGTTATCGGCTAGCTGGTCCGGACTGTACTGGGTCTCTCTGGTTAGACCAGATCTGAGC
CTGGGAGCTCTCTGGCTAACTAGGGAACCCACTGCTTAAGCCTCAATAAAGCTTGCCTTGAGTGCTTCAA
GTAGTGTGTGCCCGTCTGTTGTGTGACTCTGGTAACTAGAGATCCCTCAGACCCTTTTAGTCAGTGTGGA
AAATCTCTAGCAGGGCCCGTTTAAACCCGCTGATCAGCCTCGACTGTGCCTTCTAGTTGCCAGCCATCTG
TTGTTTGCCCCTCCCCCGTGCCTTCCTTGACCCTGGAAGGTGCCACTCCCACTGTCCTTTCCTAATAAAA
TGAGGAAATTGCATCGCATTGTCTGAGTAGGTGTCATTCTATTCTGGGGGGTGGGGTGGGGCAGGACAGC
AAGGGGGAGGATTGGGAAGACAATAGCAGGCATGCTGGGGATGCGGTGGGCTCTATGGCTTCTGAGGCGG
AAAGAACCAGCTGGGGCTCTAGGGGGTATCCCC
[124 nt withheld, positions 6684-6807]
C
[91 nt withheld, positions 6809-6899]
A
[49 nt withheld, positions 6901-6949]
CCTTTGACGTTGGAGTCCACGTTCTTT
[37 nt withheld, positions 6977-7013]
ACCCTATCTCGGTCTATTCTTTTGATTTATAAGGGATTTTGCCGATTTCGGCCTATTGGTTAAAAAATGA
GCTGATTTAACAAAAATTTAACGCGAATTAATTCTGTGGAATGTGTGTCAGTTAGGGTGTGGAAAGTCCC
CAGGCTCCCCAGCAGGCAGAAGTATGCAAAGCATGCATCTCAATTAGTCAGCAACCAGGTGTGGAAAGTC
CCCAGGCTCCCCAGCAGGCAGAAGTATGCAAAGCATGCATCTCAATTAGTCAGCAACCATAGTCCCGCCC
CTAACTCCGCCCATCCCGCCCCTAACTCCGCCCAGTTCCGCCCATTCTCCGCCCCATGGCTGACTAATTT
TTTTTATTTATGCAGAGGCCGAGGCCGCCTCTGCCTCTGAGCTATTCCAGAAGTAGTGAGGAGGCTTTTT
TGGAGGCCTAGGCTTTTGCAAAAAGCTCCCGGGAGCTTGTATATCCATTTTCGGATCTGATCAGCACGTG
TTGACAATTAATCATCGGCATAGTATATCGGCATAGTATAATACGACAAGGTGAGGAACTAAACCATGGC
CAAGTTGACCAGTGCCGTTCCGGTGCTCACCGCGCGCGACGTCGCCGGAGCGGTCGAGTTCTGGACCGAC
CGGCTCGGGTTCTCCCGGGACTTCGTGGAGGACGACTTCGCCGGTGTGGTCCGGGACGACGTGACCCTGT
TCATCAGCGCGGTCCAGGACCAGGTGGTGCCGGACAACACCCTGGCCTGGGTGTGGGTGCGCGGCCTGGA
CGAGCTGTACGCCGAGTGGTCGGAGGTCGTGTCCACGAACTTCCGGGACGCCTCCGGGCCGGCCATGACC
GAGATCGGCGAGCAGCCGTGGGGGCGGGAGTTCGCCCTGCGCGACCCGGCCGGCAACTGCGTGCACTTCG
TGGCCGAGGAGCAGGACTGACACGTGCTACGAGATTTCGATTCCACCGCCGCCTTCTATGAAAGGTTGGG
CTTCGGAATCGTTTTCCGGGACGCCGGCTGGATGATCCTCCAGCGCGGGGATCTCATGCTGGAGTTCTTC
GCCCACCCCAACTTGTTTATTGCAGCTTATAATGGTTACAAATAAAGCAATAGCATCACAAATTTCACAA
ATAAAGCATTTTTTTCACTGCATTCTAGTTGTGGTTTGTCCAAACTCATCAATGTATCTTATCATGTCTG
TATACCGTCGACCTCTAGCTAGAGCTTGGCGTAATCATGGTCATAGCTGTTTCCTGTGTGAAATTGTTAT
CCGCTCACAATTCCACACAACATACGAGCCGGAAGCATAAAGTGTAAAGCCTGGGGTGCCTAATGAGTGA
GCTAACTCACATTAATTGCGTTGCGCTCACTGCCCGCTTTCCAGTCGGGAAACCTGTCGTGCCAGCTGCA
TTAATGAATCGGCCAACGCGCGGGGAGAGGCGGTTTGCGTATTGGGCGCTCTTCCGCTTCCTCGCTCACT
GACTCGCTGCGCTCGGTCGTTCGGCTGCGGCGAGCGGTATCAGCTCACTCAAAGGCGGTAATACGGTTAT
CCACAGAATCAGGGGATAACGCAGGAAAGAACATGTGAGCAAAAGGCCAGCAAAAGGCCAGGAACCGTAA
AAAGGCCGCGTTGCTGGCGTTTTTCCATAGGCTCCGCCCCCCTGACGAGCATCACAAAAATCGACGCTCA
AGTCAGAGGTGGCGAAACCCGACAGGACTATAAAGATACCAGGCGTTTCCCCCTGGAAGCTCCCTCGTGC
GCTCTCCTGTTCCGACCCTGCCGCTTACCGGATACCTGTCCGCCTTTCTCCCTTCGGGAAGCGTGGCGCT
TTCTCATAGCTCACGCTGTAGGTATCTCAGTTCGGTGTAGGTCGTTCGCTCCAAGCTGGGCTGTGTGCAC
GAACCCCCCGTTCAGCCCGACCGCTGCGCCTTATCCGGTAACTATCGTCTTGAGTCCAACCCGGTAAGAC
ACGACTTATCGCCACTGGCAGCAGCCACTGGTAACAGGATTAGCAGAGCGAGGTATGTAGGCGGTGCTAC
AGAGTTCTTGAAGTGGTGGCCTAACTACGGCTACACTAGAAGAACAGTATTTGGTATCTGCGCTCTGCTG
AAGCCAGTTACCTTCGGAAAAAGAGTTGGTAGCTCTTGATCCGGCAAACAAACCACCGCTGGTAGCGGTG
GTTTTTTTGTTTGCAAGCAGCAGATTACGCGCAGAAAAAAAGGATCTCAAGAAGATCCTTTGATCTTTTC
TACGGGGTCTGACGCTCAGTGGAACGAAAACTCACGTTAAGGGATTTTGGTCATGAGATTATCAAAAAGG
ATCTTCACCTAGATCCTTTTAAATTAAAAATGAAGTTTTAAATCAATCTAAAGTATATATGAGTAAACTT
GGTCTGACAGTTACCAATGCTTAATCAGTGAGGCACCTATCTCAGCGATCTGTCTATTTCGTTCATCCAT
AGTTGCCTGACTCCCCGTCGTGTAGATAACTACGATACGGGAGGGCTTACCATCTGGCCCCAGTGCTGCA
ATGATACCGCGAGACCCACGCTCACCGGCTCCAGATTTATCAGCAATAAACCAGCCAGCCGGAAGGGCCG
AGCGCAGAAGTGGTCCTGCAACTTTATCCGCCTCCATCCAGTCTATTAATTGTTGCCGGGAAGCTAGAGT
AAGTAGTTCGCCAGTTAATAGTTTGCGCAACGTTGTTGCCATTGCTACAGGCATCGTGGTGTCACGCTCG
TCGTTTGGTATGGCTTCATTCAGCTCCGGTTCCCAACGATCAAGGCGAGTTACATGATCCCCCATGTTGT
GCAAAAAAGCGGTTAGCTCCTTCGGTCCTCCGATCGTTGTCAGAAGTAAGTTGGCCGCAGTGTTATCACT
CATGGTTATGGCAGCACTGCATAATTCTCTTACTGTCATGCCATCCGTAAGATGCTTTTCTGTGACTGGT
GAGTACTCAACCAAGTCATTCTGAGAATAGTGTATGCGGCGACCGAGTTGCTCTTGCCCGGCGTCAATAC
GGGATAATACCGCGCCACATAGCAGAACTTTAAAAGTGCTCATCATTGGAAAACGTTCTTCGGGGCGAAA
ACTCTCAAGGATCTTACCGCTGTTGAGATCCAGTTCGATGTAACCCACTCGTGCACCCAACTGATCTTCA
GCATCTTTTACTTTCACCAGCGTTTCTGGGTGAGCAAAAACAGGAAGGCAAAATGCCGCAAAAAAGGGAA
TAAGGGCGACACGGAAATGTTGAATACTCATACTCTTCCTTTTTCAATATTATTGAAGCATTTATCAGGG
TTATTGTCTCATGAGCGGATACATATTTGAATGTATTTAGAAAAATAAACAAATAGGGGTTCCGCGCACA
TTTCCCCGAAAAGTGCCACCTGAC
